>Addgene plasmid #78915 | HA-BAP1-N102S-GFP | addgene partial sequence | sequence record 150411 | CMV-F 5'-CGCAAATGGGCGGTAGGCGTG-3'
ACCGTCAGATCCGCTAGCGCTACCGGACTCAGATCTCGAGCTCAAGCTTCGAATTCCAATGGCTTACCCA
TACGATGTTCCAGATTACGCTATGAATAAGGGCTGGCTGGAGCTGGAGAGCGACCCAGGCCTCTTCACCC
TGCTCGTGGAAGATTTCGGTGTCAAGGGGGTGCAAGTGGAGGAGATCTACGACCTTCAGAGCAAATGTCA
GGGCCCTGTATATGGATTTATCTTCCTGTTCAAATGGATCGAAGAGCGCCGGTCCCGGCGAAAGGTCTCT
ACCTTGGTGGATGATACGTCCGTGATTGATGATGATATTGTGAATAACATGTTCTTTGCCCACCAGCTGA
TACCCAACTCTTGTGCAACTCATGCCTTGCTGAGCGTGCTCCTGAGCTGCAGCAGCGTGGACCTGGGACC
CACCCTGAGTCGCATGAAGGACTTCACCAAGGGTTTCAGCCCTGAGAGCAAAGGATATGCGATTGGCAAT
GCCCCGGAGTTGGCCAAGGCCCATAATAGCCATGCCAGGCCCGAGCCACGTCACCTCCCTGAGAAGCAGA
ATGGCCTTAGTGCAGTGCGGACCATGGAGGCGTTCCACTTTGTCAGCTATGTGCCTATCACAGGCCGGCT
CTTTGAGCTGGATGGGCTGAAGGTCTACCCCATTGACCATGGGCCCTGGGGGGAGGACGAGGAGTGGACA
GACAAGGCCCGGCGGGTCATCATGGAGCGTATCGGCCTCGCCACTGCAGGGGAGCCCTACCACGACATCC
GCTTCAACCTGATGGCAGTGGTGCCCGACCGCAGGATCAAGTATGAGGCCAGGCTGCATGTGCTGAAGGT
GAACCGTCAGACAGTACTAGAG
