>Addgene plasmid #78915 | HA-BAP1-N102S-GFP | addgene partial sequence | sequence record 150412 | EGFP-N 5'-CGTCGCCGTCCAGCTCGACCAG-3'
CCTTGCTCACCATGGTGGCGACCGGTGGATCCGCCTGGCGCTTGGCCTTGTAGGGGCGAGAGCGTTTCCG
CCGGTCAGGCTTCCTCTGCTTGTGGAGCCGGCCGATGCTGACCCCTTGGCGCCGCCGCACGGAGATGTTC
TGCTCCACTAGGTTGGCCAGCATGCCTTCCTGAGCCAGCATGGAGATAAAGGTGCAGATGAACTCATCGT
AGTTGTGGGTCCTTCTCTGGTCATCAATCTTGAACTTCTTCCTCTTCTCTACCTCCTCCTTGAGGCACGC
CTCATAGTTTGCAATCTCAGCCTCCACACACTTCAGCAGTGCCAGCAGCTCCTTGGGTGAGTATTTCTCC
CCACTCAAGGGCTCGCCAGGCCTCACCATCCCCGTCTTCTCTCTGCTGTCCGTGGCTTCCACGACCTCCT
TCTCCACTGGGCTGCTGGACCCCTGGCTGCCTTGGATTGGTCTGATGGAGGGCGAGGAACCCTTCCCACC
CTCTGTCAGCGCCAGGGGACTCAGCACCCCATCCTCAGCCAGGTGCAGCAGGCCTGTGTTGATGACAGGA
CCCAGATCACGGACAGCACGGTTGTAGCGTATGCAGTCAACACGCAGCAGGCTGTCATCCTCTCCAAAAA
GCACCTTGGAGATGTGGGAGGTGACAGGGCTGGAGGGCCGCGTCGGGTTGGCTGAGCGGATAGGCGAGCG
CAGTGGCGAGTTGAAAGCACTGCCGATCTCAGAGGCCGTGTCTGTACTCTCATTGCTGGG
