[The description below was written by a language model from this plasmid's Addgene catalogue record.]
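Description:
HA-BAP1-N102S-GFP is a mammalian expression plasmid built on the pEGFP-N1 backbone (about 4.7 kb without insert), a high-copy vector propagated in E. coli under kanamycin selection. The same resistance cassette provides neomycin resistance in mammalian cells, so stably transfected lines can be selected with G418. No feature table accompanies the record, so details such as the origins of replication and polyadenylation signals are not listed explicitly, although the 3′ sequencing primer implies an SV40 polyadenylation signal downstream of the fusion.

The insert is human BAP1 (BRCA1-associated protein 1, a ubiquitin C-terminal hydrolase-family deubiquitinase and tumour suppressor) carrying the N102S substitution. It was cloned between the EcoRI and BamHI sites of the polylinker, and it is not recorded whether these sites survive. Expression is driven by the CMV promoter. The coding sequence carries an N-terminal HA epitope tag supplied with the insert and is joined at its C terminus to the backbone-encoded EGFP. The resulting HA-BAP1(N102S)-EGFP fusion can be followed by fluorescence in live or fixed cells and detected or immunoprecipitated through the HA tag. Repository sequencing also found an additional S558N difference relative to the reference BAP1 protein sequence, which should be kept in mind when interpreting results.

The construct is intended for expressing this BAP1 mutant in mammalian cells. The associated study examined how germline BAP1 mutations impair the protein's function in DNA double-strand break repair, so the plasmid suits comparisons of the mutant's localisation and activity with those of wild-type BAP1.
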