Addgene plasmid #78915: HA-BAP1-N102S-GFP
Purpose: Mammalian expression of BAP1 with N102S and an EGFP fusion
Depositing lab: Michael Hendzel. Depositing organization: University of Alberta. Publication: Germline mutations in BAP1 impair its function in DNA double-strand break repair. Ismail IH, Davidson R, Gagne JP, Xu ZZ, Poirier GG, Hendzel MJ. Cancer Res. 2014 Aug 15;74(16):4282-94. doi: 10.1158/0008-5472.CAN-13-3109. Epub 2014 Jun 3. PubMed 24894717.
Backbone
  Vector backbone: pEGFP-N1
  Backbone manufacturer: Clontech
  Backbone size w/o insert (bp): 4700
  Vector type: Mammalian Expression
  Selectable markers: Neomycin (select with G418)
Growth in bacteria
  Bacterial resistance: Kanamycin, 50 μg/mL
  Growth temperature: 37°C
  Growth strain: DH5alpha
  Copy number: High Copy
Gene/Insert
  Gene/Insert name: BAP1
  Species: H. sapiens (human)
  Mutation: N102S
  Entrez Gene: BAP1 (a.k.a. HUCEP-13, KURIS, TPDS1, UBM2, UCHL2, UVM2, hucep-6)
  Promoter: CMV
  Tag / fusion protein: HA (N terminal on insert); EGFP (C terminal on backbone)
  Cloning method: Restriction Enzyme; 5′ cloning site EcoRI (unknown if destroyed); 3′ cloning site BamHI (unknown if destroyed)
  Sequencing primers: 5′ CMV-F; 3′ SV40pA-R
Terms and licenses: Academic/Nonprofit Terms; Industry Terms: Not Available to Industry
Depositor comments: Please note that Addgene's sequence results found an additional S558N mutation in BAP1 compared to GenBank reference sequence NP_004647.1
How to cite: HA-BAP1-N102S-GFP was a gift from Michael Hendzel (Addgene plasmid # 78915 ; http://n2t.net/addgene:78915 ; RRID:Addgene_78915)
